Addgene plasmid #116195: pHAGE-BRAF-S607F
Purpose: Lentiviral expression of BRAF S607F
Depositing lab: Gordon Mills & Kenneth Scott. Depositing organization: Baylor College of Medicine. Publication: Systematic Functional Annotation of Somatic Mutations in Cancer. Ng PK, Li J, Jeong KJ, Shao S, Chen H, Tsang YH, Sengupta S, Wang Z, Bhavana VH, Tran R, Soewito S, Minussi DC, Moreno D, Kong K, Dogruluk T, Lu H, Gao J, Tokheim C, Zhou DC, Johnson AM, Zeng J, Ip CKM, Ju Z, Wester M, Yu S, Li Y, Vellano CP, Schultz N, Karchin R, Ding L, Lu Y, Cheung LWT, Chen K, Shaw KR, Meric-Bernstam F, Scott KL, Yi S, Sahni N, Liang H, Mills GB. Cancer Cell. 2018 Mar 12;33(3):450-462.e10. doi: 10.1016/j.ccell.2018.01.021. PubMed 29533785.
Backbone
  Vector backbone: pHAGE
  Vector type: Lentiviral
Growth in bacteria
  Bacterial resistance: Ampicillin, 100 μg/mL
  Growth temperature: 37°C
  Growth strain: Stbl3
  Copy number: High Copy
Gene/Insert
  Gene/Insert name: BRAF
  Species: H. sapiens (human)
  Mutation: S607F
  Entrez Gene: BRAF (a.k.a. B-RAF1, B-raf, BRAF-1, BRAF1, NS7, RAFB1)
  Cloning method: Gateway Cloning
Terms and licenses: Academic/Nonprofit Terms; Industry Terms: Not Available to Industry
How to cite: pHAGE-BRAF-S607F was a gift from Gordon Mills & Kenneth Scott (Addgene plasmid # 116195 ; http://n2t.net/addgene:116195 ; RRID:Addgene_116195)
