[The description below was written by a language model from this plasmid's Addgene catalogue record and the feature table of its GenBank file.]
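Description:
pHAGE-BRAF-S607F is an HIV-1-based lentiviral expression plasmid of about 10.8 kb carrying the human BRAF open reading frame with the S607F substitution, cloned into the pHAGE backbone by Gateway recombination. In bacteria it is maintained through a high-copy ColE1/pUC-type origin and selected with ampicillin via the beta-lactamase gene. The viral portion comprises a full-length HIV-1 LTR upstream (annotated as a 3' LTR but positioned as the 5' LTR), the Psi packaging signal, the Rev response element for Rev-dependent nuclear export of the genomic RNA, the cPPT/CTS element, and a U3-deleted, self-inactivating 3' LTR that disables LTR promoter activity after integration. Because the structural and enzymatic viral genes are absent, particles can only be produced when packaging functions are supplied in trans.

The expression cassette is driven by the strong constitutive human EF-1-alpha promoter, including its first intron. Immediately downstream, attB1 and attB2 sites flank a roughly 2.3 kb region beginning with a Kozak consensus. This interval is not annotated as a CDS in the feature table but corresponds in position to the BRAF S607F insert. A V5 epitope tag coding segment lies further downstream, past short T3 and T7 promoter sequences and an attB4 site, and the record does not indicate whether it is fused in frame to BRAF. An EMCV IRES then directs translation of puromycin N-acetyltransferase from the same transcript, so puromycin selection enriches for transduced cells expressing the cassette, and a WPRE enhances transcript stability and expression. The construct is intended for stable lentiviral expression of this BRAF variant in mammalian cells, and it comes from a study that systematically tested the functional effects of somatic cancer mutations.
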