LOCUS       Exported 10790 bp ds-DNA circular SYN 13-MAY-2021
DEFINITION  Lentiviral expression of BRAF S607F.
ACCESSION   .
VERSION     .
KEYWORDS    pHAGE-BRAF-S607F
SOURCE      synthetic DNA construct
  ORGANISM  synthetic DNA construct
REFERENCE   1 (bases 1 to 10790)
  AUTHORS   Ng PK, Li J, Jeong KJ, Shao S, Chen H, Tsang YH, Sengupta S, Wang Z,
            Bhavana VH, Tran R, Soewito S, Minussi DC, Moreno D, Kong K,
            Dogruluk T, Lu H, Gao J, Tokheim C, Zhou DC, Johnson AM, Zeng J, Ip
            CKM, Ju Z, Wester M, Yu S, Li Y, Vellano CP, Schultz N, Karchin R,
            Ding L, Lu Y, Cheung LWT, Chen K, Shaw KR, Meric-Bernstam F, Scott
            KL, Yi S, Sahni N, Liang H, Mills GB
  TITLE     Systematic Functional Annotation of Somatic Mutations in Cancer.
  JOURNAL   Cancer Cell. 2018 Mar 12;33(3):450-462.e10. doi:
            10.1016/j.ccell.2018.01.021.
  PUBMED    29533785
REFERENCE   2 (bases 1 to 10790)
  AUTHORS   .
  TITLE     Direct Submission
  JOURNAL   Exported May 13, 2021 from SnapGene Server 1.1.58
            http://www.snapgene.com
FEATURES             Location/Qualifiers
     source          1..10790
                     /organism="synthetic DNA construct"
                     /mol_type="other DNA"
     protein_bind    20..44
                     /gene="mutant version of attB"
                     /label=attB1
                     /bound_moiety="BP Clonase(TM)"
                     /note="recombination site for the Gateway(R) BP reaction"
     regulatory      45..54
                     /regulatory_class="other"
                     /note="vertebrate consensus sequence for strong initiation
                     of translation (Kozak, 1987)"
     protein_bind    complement(2349..2373)
                     /gene="mutant version of attB"
                     /label=attB2
                     /bound_moiety="BP Clonase(TM)"
                     /note="recombination site for the Gateway(R) BP reaction"
     promoter        2381..2399
                     /label=T3 promoter
                     /note="promoter for bacteriophage T3 RNA polymerase"
     primer_bind     complement(2424..2443)
                     /label=T7
                     /note="T7 promoter, forward primer"
     promoter        complement(2425..2443)
                     /label=T7 promoter
                     /note="promoter for bacteriophage T7 RNA polymerase"
     protein_bind    complement(2449..2469)
                     /gene="mutant version of attB"
                     /label=attB4
                     /bound_moiety="BP Clonase(TM)"
                     /note="core recombination site for the Gateway(R) BP
                     reaction"
     CDS             2523..2564
                     /codon_start=1
                     /product="epitope tag from simian virus 5"
                     /label=V5 tag
                     /translation="GKPIPNPLLGLDST"
     misc_feature    2585..3152
                     /label=IRES
                     /note="internal ribosome entry site (IRES) of the
                     encephalomyocarditis virus (EMCV)"
     misc_feature    2602..3154
                     /label=IRES
                     /note="internal ribosome entry site (IRES) of the
                     encephalomyocarditis virus (EMCV)"
     primer_bind     complement(2746..2763)
                     /label=IRES reverse
                     /note="IRES internal ribosome entry site, reverse primer.
                     Also called pCDH-rev"
     primer_bind     2973..2992
                     /label=IRES-F
                     /note="IRES internal ribosome entry site, forward primer"
     CDS             3166..3765
                     /codon_start=1
                     /gene="pac from Streptomyces alboniger"
                     /product="puromycin N-acetyltransferase"
                     /label=PuroR
                     /note="confers resistance to puromycin"
                     /translation="MTEYKPTVRLATRDDVPRAVRTLAAAFADYPATRHTVDPDRHIER
                     VTELQELFLTRVGLDIGKVWVADDGAAVAVWTTPESVEAGAVFAEIGPRMAELSGSRLA
                     AQQQMEGLLAPHRPKEPAWFLATVGVSPDHQGKGLGSAVVLPGVEAAERAGVPAFLETS
                     APRNLPFYERLGFTVTADVEVPEGPRTWCMTRKPGA"
     primer_bind     complement(3166..3185)
                     /label=Puro-R
                     /note="Puromycin resistance gene, reverse primer. Also
                     called puro-variant-R"
     primer_bind     3662..3682
                     /label=Puro-F
                     /note="Puromycin resistance gene, forward primer"
     misc_feature    3779..4367
                     /label=WPRE
                     /note="woodchuck hepatitis virus posttranscriptional
                     regulatory element"
     primer_bind     complement(3832..3852)
                     /label=WPRE-R
                     /note="WPRE, reverse primer"
     CDS             complement(4250..4261)
                     /codon_start=1
                     /product="Factor Xa recognition and cleavage site"
                     /label=Factor Xa site
                     /translation="IEGR"
     LTR             4442..4675
                     /label=3' LTR (Delta-U3)
                     /note="self-inactivating 3' long terminal repeat (LTR) from
                     HIV-1"
     primer_bind     complement(4794..4812)
                     /label=pBRforEco
                     /note="pBR322 vectors, upsteam of EcoRI site, forward
                     primer"
     promoter        4880..4984
                     /gene="bla"
                     /label=AmpR promoter
     CDS             4985..5845
                     /codon_start=1
                     /gene="bla"
                     /product="beta-lactamase"
                     /label=AmpR
                     /note="confers resistance to ampicillin, carbenicillin, and
                     related antibiotics"
                     /translation="MSIQHFRVALIPFFAAFCLPVFAHPETLVKVKDAEDQLGARVGYI
                     ELDLNSGKILESFRPEERFPMMSTFKVLLCGAVLSRVDAGQEQLGRRIHYSQNDLVEYS
                     PVTEKHLTDGMTVRELCSAAITMSDNTAANLLLTTIGGPKELTAFLHNMGDHVTRLDRW
                     EPELNEAIPNDERDTTMPVAMATTLRKLLTGELLTLASRQQLIDWMEADKVAGPLLRSA
                     LPAGWFIADKSGAGERGSRGIIAALGPDGKPSRIVVIYTTGSQATMDERNRQIAEIGAS
                     LIKHW"
     primer_bind     complement(5203..5222)
                     /label=Amp-R
                     /note="Ampicillin resistance gene, reverse primer"
     rep_origin      6016..6604
                     /direction=RIGHT
                     /label=ori
                     /note="high-copy-number ColE1/pMB1/pBR322/pUC origin of
                     replication"
     primer_bind     6505..6524
                     /label=pBR322ori-F
                     /note="pBR322 origin, forward primer"
     primer_bind     6758..6775
                     /label=L4440
                     /note="L4440 vector, forward primer"
     primer_bind     6867..6886
                     /label=SV40pro-F
                     /note="SV40 promoter/origin, forward primer"
     protein_bind    7015..7036
                     /label=CAP binding site
                     /bound_moiety="E. coli catabolite activator protein"
                     /note="CAP binding activates transcription in the presence
                     of cAMP."
     promoter        7051..7081
                     /label=lac promoter
                     /note="promoter for the E. coli lac operon"
     protein_bind    7089..7105
                     /label=lac operator
                     /bound_moiety="lac repressor encoded by lacI"
                     /note="The lac repressor binds to the lac operator to
                     inhibit transcription in E. coli. This inhibition can be
                     relieved by adding lactose or
                     isopropyl-beta-D-thiogalactopyranoside (IPTG)."
     primer_bind     7094..7116
                     /label=M13/pUC Reverse
                     /note="In lacZ gene"
     primer_bind     7113..7129
                     /label=M13 rev
                     /note="common sequencing primer, one of multiple similar
                     variants"
     primer_bind     7113..7129
                     /label=M13 Reverse
                     /note="In lacZ gene. Also called M13-rev"
     primer_bind     7179..7198
                     /label=EBV-rev
                     /note="SV40 polyA terminator, reverse primer"
     LTR             7390..8023
                     /label=3' LTR
                     /note="3' long terminal repeat (LTR) from HIV-1"
     misc_feature    8070..8195
                     /label=HIV-1 Psi
                     /note="packaging signal of human immunodeficiency virus
                     type 1"
     misc_feature    8692..8925
                     /label=RRE
                     /note="The Rev response element (RRE) of HIV-1 allows for
                     Rev-dependent mRNA export from the nucleus to the
                     cytoplasm."
     CDS             9110..9154
                     /codon_start=1
                     /product="antigenic peptide corresponding to amino acids
                     655 to 669 of the HIV envelope protein gp41 (Lutje Hulsik
                     et al., 2013)"
                     /label=gp41 peptide
                     /note="recognized by the 2H10 single-chain llama nanobody"
                     /translation="KNEQELLELDKWASL"
     misc_feature    9447..9564
                     /label=cPPT/CTS
                     /note="central polypurine tract and central termination
                     sequence of HIV-1"
     promoter        9612..10790
                     /label=EF-1-alpha promoter
                     /note="strong constitutive promoter for human elongation
                     factor EF-1-alpha"
     intron          9843..10781
                     /label=EF-1-alpha intron A
                     /note="intron upstream of the start codon of human
                     EF-1-alpha"
     primer_bind     10738..10758
                     /label=EF1a-F
                     /note="Human elongation factor-1a promoter, forward primer"
ORIGIN
        1 agcggccctg cagatatcaa caagtttgta caaaaaagca ggcaccatgg cggcgctgag
       61 cggtggcggt ggtggcggcg cggagccggg ccaggctctg ttcaacgggg acatggagcc
      121 cgaggccggc gccggcgccg gcgccgcggc ctcttcggct gcggaccctg ccattccgga
      181 ggaggtgtgg aatatcaaac aaatgattaa gttgacacag gaacatatag aggccctatt
      241 ggacaaattt ggtggggagc ataatccacc atcaatatat ctggaggcct atgaagaata
      301 caccagcaag ctagatgcac tccaacaaag agaacaacag ttattggaat ctctggggaa
      361 cggaactgat ttttctgttt ctagctctgc atcaatggat accgttacat cttcttcctc
      421 ttctagcctt tcagtgctac cttcatctct ttcagttttt caaaatccca cagatgtggc
      481 acggagcaac cccaagtcac cacaaaaacc tatcgttaga gtcttcctgc ccaacaaaca
      541 gaggacagtg gtacctgcaa ggtgtggagt tacagtccga gacagtctaa agaaagcact
      601 gatgatgaga ggtctaatcc cagagtgctg tgctgtttac agaattcagg atggagagaa
      661 gaaaccaatt ggttgggaca ctgatatttc ctggcttact ggagaagaat tgcatgtgga
      721 agtgttggag aatgttccac ttacaacaca caactttgta cgaaaaacgt ttttcacctt
      781 agcattttgt gacttttgtc gaaagctgct tttccagggt ttccgctgtc aaacatgtgg
      841 ttataaattt caccagcgtt gtagtacaga agttccactg atgtgtgtta attatgacca
      901 acttgatttg ctgtttgtct ccaagttctt tgaacaccac ccaataccac aggaagaggc
      961 gtccttagca gagactgccc taacatctgg atcatcccct tccgcacccg cctcggactc
     1021 tattgggccc caaattctca ccagtccgtc tccttcaaaa tccattccaa ttccacagcc
     1081 cttccgacca gcagatgaag atcatcgaaa tcaatttggg caacgagacc gatcctcatc
     1141 agctcccaat gtgcatataa acacaataga acctgtcaat attgatgact tgattagaga
     1201 ccaaggattt cgtggtgatg gaggatcaac cacaggtttg tctgctaccc cccctgcctc
     1261 attacctggc tcactaacta acgtgaaagc cttacagaaa tctccaggac ctcagcgaga
     1321 aaggaagtca tcttcatcct cagaagacag gaatcgaatg aaaacacttg gtagacggga
     1381 ctcgagtgat gattgggaga ttcctgatgg gcagattaca gtgggacaaa gaattggatc
     1441 tggatcattt ggaacagtct acaagggaaa gtggcatggt gatgtggcag tgaaaatgtt
     1501 gaatgtgaca gcacctacac ctcagcagtt acaagccttc aaaaatgaag taggagtact
     1561 caggaaaaca cgacatgtga atatcctact cttcatgggc tattccacaa agccacaact
     1621 ggctattgtt acccagtggt gtgagggctc cagcttgtat caccatctcc atatcattga
     1681 gaccaaattt gagatgatca aacttataga tattgcacga cagactgcac agggcatgga
     1741 ttacttacac gccaagtcaa tcatccacag agacctcaag agtaataata tatttcttca
     1801 tgaagacctc acagtaaaaa taggtgattt tggtctagct acagtgaaat ctcgatggag
     1861 tgggttccat cagtttgaac agttgtctgg atccattttg tggatggcac cagaagtcat
     1921 cagaatgcaa gataaaaatc catacagctt tcagtcagat gtatatgcat ttggaattgt
     1981 tctgtatgaa ttgatgactg gacagttacc ttattcaaac atcaacaaca gggaccagat
     2041 aatttttatg gtgggacgag gatacctgtc tccagatctc agtaaggtac ggagtaactg
     2101 tccaaaagcc atgaagagat taatggcaga gtgcctcaaa aagaaaagag atgagagacc
     2161 actctttccc caaattctcg cctctattga gctgctggcc cgctcattgc caaaaattca
     2221 ccgcagtgca tcagaaccct ccttgaatcg ggctggtttc caaacagagg attttagtct
     2281 atatgcttgt gcttctccaa aaacacccat ccaggcaggg ggatatggtg cgtttcctgt
     2341 ccactagaac ccagctttct tgtacaaagt ggtgatatcc aattaaccct cactaaagga
     2401 gtaagaatgt aatatgatga tagccctata gtgagtcgta ttaccaccca acttttctat
     2461 acaaagtggt tgatatccag cacagtggcg gccgctcgag tctagagggc ccgcggttcg
     2521 aaggtaagcc tatccctaac cctctcctcg gtctcgattc tacgcgtacc ggttagtaat
     2581 gagatccctc ccccccccct aacgttactg gccgaagccg cttggaataa ggccggtgtg
     2641 cgtttgtcta tatgttattt tccaccatat tgccgtcttt tggcaatgtg agggcccgga
     2701 aacctggccc tgtcttcttg acgagcattc ctaggggtct ttcccctctc gccaaaggaa
     2761 tgcaaggtct gttgaatgtc gtgaaggaag cagttcctct ggaagcttct tgaagacaaa
     2821 caacgtctgt agcgaccctt tgcaggcagc ggaacccccc acctggcgac aggtgcctct
     2881 gcggccaaaa gccacgtgta taagatacac ctgcaaaggc ggcacaaccc cagtgccacg
     2941 ttgtgagttg gatagttgtg gaaagagtca aatggctctc ctcaagcgta ttcaacaagg
     3001 ggctgaagga tgcccagaag gtaccccatt gtatgggatc tgatctgggg cctcggtgca
     3061 catgctttac atgtgtttag tcgaggttaa aaaaacgtct aggccccccg aaccacgggg
     3121 acgtggtttt cctttgaaaa acacgatgat aatatggcca cacatatgac cgagtacaag
     3181 cccacggtgc gcctcgccac ccgcgacgac gtccccaggg ccgtacgcac cctcgccgcc
     3241 gcgttcgccg actaccccgc cacgcgccac accgtcgatc cggaccgcca catcgagcgg
     3301 gtcaccgagc tgcaagaact cttcctcacg cgcgtcgggc tcgacatcgg caaggtgtgg
     3361 gtcgcggacg acggcgccgc ggtggcggtc tggaccacgc cggagagcgt cgaagcgggg
     3421 gcggtgttcg ccgagatcgg cccgcgcatg gccgagttga gcggttcccg gctggccgcg
     3481 cagcaacaga tggaaggcct cctggcgccg caccggccca aggagcccgc gtggttcctg
     3541 gccaccgtcg gcgtctcgcc cgaccaccag ggcaagggtc tgggcagcgc cgtcgtgctc
     3601 cccggagtgg aggcggccga gcgcgccggg gtgcccgcct tcctggagac ctccgcgccc
     3661 cgcaacctcc ccttctacga gcggctcggc ttcaccgtca ccgccgacgt cgaggtgccc
     3721 gaaggaccgc gcacctggtg catgacccgc aagcccggtg cctaaatcga tagatcctaa
     3781 tcaacctctg gattacaaaa tttgtgaaag attgactggt attcttaact atgttgctcc
     3841 ttttacgcta tgtggatacg ctgctttaat gcctttgtat catgctattg cttcccgtat
     3901 ggctttcatt ttctcctcct tgtataaatc ctggttgctg tctctttatg aggagttgtg
     3961 gcccgttgtc aggcaacgtg gcgtggtgtg cactgtgttt gctgacgcaa cccccactgg
     4021 ttggggcatt gccaccacct gtcagctcct ttccgggact ttcgctttcc ccctccctat
     4081 tgccacggcg gaactcatcg ccgcctgcct tgcccgctgc tggacagggg ctcggctgtt
     4141 gggcactgac aattccgtgg tgttgtcggg gaaatcatcg tcctttcctt ggctgctcgc
     4201 ctgtgttgcc acctggattc tgcgcgggac gtccttctgc tacgtccctt cggccctcaa
     4261 tccagcggac cttccttccc gcggcctgct gccggctctg cggcctcttc cgcgtcttcg
     4321 ccttcgccct cagacgagtc ggatctccct ttgggccgcc tccccgcctg agatccttta
     4381 agaccaatga cttacaaggc agctgtagat cttagccact ttttaaaaga aaagggggga
     4441 ctggaagggc taattcactc ccaacgaaga caagatctgc tttttgcttg tactgggtct
     4501 ctctggttag accagatctg agcctgggag ctctctggct aactagggaa cccactgctt
     4561 aagcctcaat aaagcttgcc ttgagtgctt caagtagtgt gtgcccgtct gttgtgtgac
     4621 tctggtaact agagatccct cagacccttt tagtcagtgt ggaaaatctc tagcagtagt
     4681 agttcatgtc atcttattat tcagtattta taacttgcaa agaaatgaat atcagagagt
     4741 gagaggcccg ggttaattaa ggaaagggct agatcattct tgaagacgaa agggcctcgt
     4801 gatacgccta tttttatagg ttaatgtcat gataataatg gtttcttaga cgtcaggtgg
     4861 cacttttcgg ggaaatgtgc gcggaacccc tatttgttta tttttctaaa tacattcaaa
     4921 tatgtatccg ctcatgagac aataaccctg ataaatgctt caataatatt gaaaaaggaa
     4981 gagtatgagt attcaacatt tccgtgtcgc ccttattccc ttttttgcgg cattttgcct
     5041 tcctgttttt gctcacccag aaacgctggt gaaagtaaaa gatgctgaag atcagttggg
     5101 tgcacgagtg ggttacatcg aactggatct caacagcggt aagatccttg agagttttcg
     5161 ccccgaagaa cgttttccaa tgatgagcac ttttaaagtt ctgctatgtg gcgcggtatt
     5221 atcccgtgtt gacgccgggc aagagcaact cggtcgccgc atacactatt ctcagaatga
     5281 cttggttgag tactcaccag tcacagaaaa gcatcttacg gatggcatga cagtaagaga
     5341 attatgcagt gctgccataa ccatgagtga taacactgcg gccaacttac ttctgacaac
     5401 gatcggagga ccgaaggagc taaccgcttt tttgcacaac atgggggatc atgtaactcg
     5461 ccttgatcgt tgggaaccgg agctgaatga agccatacca aacgacgagc gtgacaccac
     5521 gatgcctgta gcaatggcaa caacgttgcg caaactatta actggcgaac tacttactct
     5581 agcttcccgg caacaattaa tagactggat ggaggcggat aaagttgcag gaccacttct
     5641 gcgctcggcc cttccggctg gctggtttat tgctgataaa tctggagccg gtgagcgtgg
     5701 gtctcgcggt atcattgcag cactggggcc agatggtaag ccctcccgta tcgtagttat
     5761 ctacacgacg gggagtcagg caactatgga tgaacgaaat agacagatcg ctgagatagg
     5821 tgcctcactg attaagcatt ggtaactgtc agaccaagtt tactcatata tactttagat
     5881 tgatttaaaa cttcattttt aatttaaaag gatctaggtg aagatccttt ttgataatct
     5941 catgaccaaa atcccttaac gtgagttttc gttccactga gcgtcagacc ccgtagaaaa
     6001 gatcaaagga tcttcttgag atcctttttt tctgcgcgta atctgctgct tgcaaacaaa
     6061 aaaaccaccg ctaccagcgg tggtttgttt gccggatcaa gagctaccaa ctctttttcc
     6121 gaaggtaact ggcttcagca gagcgcagat accaaatact gttcttctag tgtagccgta
     6181 gttaggccac cacttcaaga actctgtagc accgcctaca tacctcgctc tgctaatcct
     6241 gttaccagtg gctgctgcca gtggcgataa gtcgtgtctt accgggttgg actcaagacg
     6301 atagttaccg gataaggcgc agcggtcggg ctgaacgggg ggttcgtgca cacagcccag
     6361 cttggagcga acgacctaca ccgaactgag atacctacag cgtgagctat gagaaagcgc
     6421 cacgcttccc gaagggagaa aggcggacag gtatccggta agcggcaggg tcggaacagg
     6481 agagcgcacg agggagcttc cagggggaaa cgcctggtat ctttatagtc ctgtcgggtt
     6541 tcgccacctc tgacttgagc gtcgattttt gtgatgctcg tcaggggggc ggagcctatg
     6601 gaaaaacgcc agcaacgcgg cctttttacg gttcctggcc ttttgctggc cttttgctca
     6661 catgttcttt cctgcgttat cccctgattc tgtggataac cgtattaccg cctttgagtg
     6721 agctgatacc gctcgccgca gccgaacgac cgagcgcagc gagtcagtga gcgaggaagc
     6781 ggaagagcgc ccaatacgca aaccgcctct ccccgcgcgt tggccgattc attaatgcag
     6841 caagctcatg gctgactaat tttttttatt tatgcagagg ccgaggccgc ctcggcctct
     6901 gagctattcc agaagtagtg aggaggcttt tttggaggcc taggcttttg caaaaagctc
     6961 cccgtggcac gacaggtttc ccgactggaa agcgggcagt gagcgcaacg caattaatgt
     7021 gagttagctc actcattagg caccccaggc tttacacttt atgcttccgg ctcgtatgtt
     7081 gtgtggaatt gtgagcggat aacaatttca cacaggaaac agctatgaca tgattacgaa
     7141 tttcacaaat aaagcatttt tttcactgca ttctagttgt ggtttgtcca aactcatcaa
     7201 tgtatcttat catgtctgga tcaactggat aactcaagct aaccaaaatc atcccaaact
     7261 tcccacccca taccctatta ccactgccaa ttacctgtgg tttcatttac tctaaacctg
     7321 tgattcctct gaattatttt cattttaaag aaattgtatt tgttaaatat gtactacaaa
     7381 cttagtagtt ggaagggcta attcactccc aaagaagaca agatatcctt gatctgtgga
     7441 tctaccacac acaaggctac ttccctgatt agcagaacta cacaccaggg ccaggggtca
     7501 gatatccact gacctttgga tggtgctaca agctagtacc agttgagcca gataaggtag
     7561 aagaggccaa taaaggagag aacaccagct tgttacaccc tgtgagcctg catgggatgg
     7621 atgacccgga gagagaagtg ttagagtgga ggtttgacag ccgcctagca tttcatcacg
     7681 tggcccgaga gctgcatccg gagtacttca agaactgctg atatcgagct tgctacaagg
     7741 gactttccgc tggggacttt ccagggaggc gtggcctggg cgggactggg gagtggcgag
     7801 ccctcagatc ctgcatataa gcagctgctt tttgcctgta ctgggtctct ctggttagac
     7861 cagatctgag cctgggagct ctctggctaa ctagggaacc cactgcttaa gcctcaataa
     7921 agcttgcctt gagtgcttca agtagtgtgt gcccgtctgt tgtgtgactc tggtaactag
     7981 agatccctca gaccctttta gtcagtgtgg aaaatctcta gcagtggcgc ccgaacaggg
     8041 acttgaaagc gaaagggaaa ccagaggagc tctctcgacg caggactcgg cttgctgaag
     8101 cgcgcacggc aagaggcgag gggcggcgac tggtgagtac gccaaaaatt ttgactagcg
     8161 gaggctagaa ggagagagat gggtgcgaga gcgtcagtat taagcggggg agaattagat
     8221 cgcgatggga aaaaattcgg ttaaggccag ggggaaagaa aaaatataaa ttaaaacata
     8281 tagtatgggc aagcagggag ctagaacgat tcgcagttaa tcctggcctg ttagaaacat
     8341 cagaaggctg tagacaaata ctgggacagc tacaaccatc ccttcagaca ggatcagaag
     8401 aacttagatc attatataat acagtagcaa ccctctattg tgtgcatcaa aggatagaga
     8461 taaaagacac caaggaagct ttagacaaga tagaggaaga gcaaaacaaa agtaagacca
     8521 ccgcacagca agcggccggc cgctgatctt cagacctgga ggaggagata tgagggacaa
     8581 ttggagaagt gaattatata aatataaagt agtaaaaatt gaaccattag gagtagcacc
     8641 caccaaggca aagagaagag tggtgcagag agaaaaaaga gcagtgggaa taggagcttt
     8701 gttccttggg ttcttgggag cagcaggaag cactatgggc gcagcgtcaa tgacgctgac
     8761 ggtacaggcc agacaattat tgtctggtat agtgcagcag cagaacaatt tgctgagggc
     8821 tattgaggcg caacagcatc tgttgcaact cacagtctgg ggcatcaagc agctccaggc
     8881 aagaatcctg gctgtggaaa gatacctaaa ggatcaacag ctcctgggga tttggggttg
     8941 ctctggaaaa ctcatttgca ccactgctgt gccttggaat gctagttgga gtaataaatc
     9001 tctggaacag atttggaatc acacgacctg gatggagtgg gacagagaaa ttaacaatta
     9061 cacaagctta atacactcct taattgaaga atcgcaaaac cagcaagaaa agaatgaaca
     9121 agaattattg gaattagata aatgggcaag tttgtggaat tggtttaaca taacaaattg
     9181 gctgtggtat ataaaattat tcataatgat agtaggaggc ttggtaggtt taagaatagt
     9241 ttttgctgta ctttctatag tgaatagagt taggcaggga tattcaccat tatcgtttca
     9301 gacccacctc ccaaccccga ggggacccga caggcccgaa ggaatagaag aagaaggtgg
     9361 agagagagac agagacagat ccattcgatt agtgaacgga tctcgacggt atcgccgaat
     9421 tcacaaatgg cagtattcat ccacaatttt aaaagaaaag gggggattgg ggggtacagt
     9481 gcaggggaaa gaatagtaga cataatagca acagacatac aaactaaaga attacaaaaa
     9541 caaattacaa aaattcaaaa ttttcgggtt tattacaggg acagcagaga tccagtttgg
     9601 actagtcgtg aggctccggt gcccgtcagt gggcagagcg cacatcgccc acagtccccg
     9661 agaagttggg gggaggggtc ggcaattgaa ccggtgccta gagaaggtgg cgcggggtaa
     9721 actgggaaag tgatgtcgtg tactggctcc gcctttttcc cgagggtggg ggagaaccgt
     9781 atataagtgc agtagtcgcc gtgaacgttc tttttcgcaa cgggtttgcc gccagaacac
     9841 aggtaagtgc cgtgtgtggt tcccgcgggc ctggcctctt tacgggttat ggcccttgcg
     9901 tgccttgaat tacttccacc tggctgcagt acgtgattct tgatcccgag cttcgggttg
     9961 gaagtgggtg ggagagttcg aggccttgcg cttaaggagc cccttcgcct cgtgcttgag
    10021 ttgaggcctg gcctgggcgc tggggccgcc gcgtgcgaat ctggtggcac cttcgcgcct
    10081 gtctcgctgc tttcgataag tctctagcca tttaaaattt ttgatgacct gctgcgacgc
    10141 tttttttctg gcaagatagt cttgtaaatg cgggccaaga tctgcacact ggtatttcgg
    10201 tttttggggc cgcgggcggc gacggggccc gtgcgtccca gcgcacatgt tcggcgaggc
    10261 ggggcctgcg agcgcggcca ccgagaatcg gacgggggta gtctcaagct ggccggcctg
    10321 ctctggtgcc tggcctcgcg ccgccgtgta tcgccccgcc ctgggcggca aggctggccc
    10381 ggtcggcacc agttgcgtga gcggaaagat ggccgcttcc cggccctgct gcagggagct
    10441 caaaatggag gacgcggcgc tcgggagagc gggcgggtga gtcacccaca caaaggaaaa
    10501 gggcctttcc gtcctcagcc gtcgcttcat gtgactccac ggagtaccgg gcgccgtcca
    10561 ggcacctcga ttagttctcg agcttttgga gtacgtcgtc tttaggttgg ggggaggggt
    10621 tttatgcgat ggagtttccc cacactgagt gggtggagac tgaagttagg ccagcttggc
    10681 acttgatgta attctccttg gaatttgccc tttttgagtt tggatcttgg ttcattctca
    10741 agcctcagac agtggttcaa agtttttttc ttccatttca ggtgtcgtga
//
