>Addgene plasmid #116195 | pHAGE-BRAF-S607F | depositor partial sequence | sequence record 219068 | insert
ATGGCGGCGCTGAGCGGTGGCGGTGGTGGCGGCGCGGAGCCGGGCCAGGCTCTGTTCAACGGGGACATGG
AGCCCGAGGCCGGCGCCGGCGCCGGCGCCGCGGCCTCTTCGGCTGCGGACCCTGCCATTCCGGAGGAGGT
GTGGAATATCAAACAAATGATTAAGTTGACACAGGAACATATAGAGGCCCTATTGGACAAATTTGGTGGG
GAGCATAATCCACCATCAATATATCTGGAGGCCTATGAAGAATACACCAGCAAGCTAGATGCACTCCAAC
AAAGAGAACAACAGTTATTGGAATCTCTGGGGAACGGAACTGATTTTTCTGTTTCTAGCTCTGCATCAAT
GGATACCGTTACATCTTCTTCCTCTTCTAGCCTTTCAGTGCTACCTTCATCTCTTTCAGTTTTTCAAAAT
CCCACAGATGTGGCACGGAGCAACCCCAAGTCACCACAAAAACCTATCGTTAGAGTCTTCCTGCCCAACA
AACAGAGGACAGTGGTACCTGCAAGGTGTGGAGTTACAGTCCGAGACAGTCTAAAGAAAGCACTGATGAT
GAGAGGTCTAATCCCAGAGTGCTGTGCTGTTTACAGAATTCAGGATGGAGAGAAGAAACCAATTGGTTGG
GACACTGATATTTCCTGGCTTACTGGAGAAGAATTGCATGTGGAAGTGTTGGAGAATGTTCCACTTACAA
CACACAACTTTGTACGAAAAACGTTTTTCACCTTAGCATTTTGTGACTTTTGTCGAAAGCTGCTTTTCCA
GGGTTTCCGCTGTCAAACATGTGGTTATAAATTTCACCAGCGTTGTAGTACAGAAGTTCCACTGATGTGT
GTTAATTATGACCAACTTGATTTGCTGTTTGTCTCCAAGTTCTTTGAACACCACCCAATACCACAGGAAG
AGGCGTCCTTAGCAGAGACTGCCCTAACATCTGGATCATCCCCTTCCGCACCCGCCTCGGACTCTATTGG
GCCCCAAATTCTCACCAGTCCGTCTCCTTCAAAATCCATTCCAATTCCACAGCCCTTCCGACCAGCAGAT
GAAGATCATCGAAATCAATTTGGGCAACGAGACCGATCCTCATCAGCTCCCAATGTGCATATAAACACAA
TAGAACCTGTCAATATTGATGACTTGATTAGAGACCAAGGATTTCGTGGTGATGGAGGATCAACCACAGG
TTTGTCTGCTACCCCCCCTGCCTCATTACCTGGCTCACTAACTAACGTGAAAGCCTTACAGAAATCTCCA
GGACCTCAGCGAGAAAGGAAGTCATCTTCATCCTCAGAAGACAGGAATCGAATGAAAACACTTGGTAGAC
GGGACTCGAGTGATGATTGGGAGATTCCTGATGGGCAGATTACAGTGGGACAAAGAATTGGATCTGGATC
ATTTGGAACAGTCTACAAGGGAAAGTGGCATGGTGATGTGGCAGTGAAAATGTTGAATGTGACAGCACCT
ACACCTCAGCAGTTACAAGCCTTCAAAAATGAAGTAGGAGTACTCAGGAAAACACGACATGTGAATATCC
TACTCTTCATGGGCTATTCCACAAAGCCACAACTGGCTATTGTTACCCAGTGGTGTGAGGGCTCCAGCTT
GTATCACCATCTCCATATCATTGAGACCAAATTTGAGATGATCAAACTTATAGATATTGCACGACAGACT
GCACAGGGCATGGATTACTTACACGCCAAGTCAATCATCCACAGAGACCTCAAGAGTAATAATATATTTC
TTCATGAAGACCTCACAGTAAAAATAGGTGATTTTGGTCTAGCTACAGTGAAATCTCGATGGAGTGGGTT
CCATCAGTTTGAACAGTTGTCTGGATCCATTTTGTGGATGGCACCAGAAGTCATCAGAATGCAAGATAAA
AATCCATACAGCTTTCAGTCAGATGTATATGCATTTGGAATTGTTCTGTATGAATTGATGACTGGACAGT
TACCTTATTCAAACATCAACAACAGGGACCAGATAATTTTTATGGTGGGACGAGGATACCTGTCTCCAGA
TCTCAGTAAGGTACGGAGTAACTGTCCAAAAGCCATGAAGAGATTAATGGCAGAGTGCCTCAAAAAGAAA
AGAGATGAGAGACCACTCTTTCCCCAAATTCTCGCCTCTATTGAGCTGCTGGCCCGCTCATTGCCAAAAA
TTCACCGCAGTGCATCAGAACCCTCCTTGAATCGGGCTGGTTTCCAAACAGAGGATTTTAGTCTATATGC
TTGTGCTTCTCCAAAAACACCCATCCAGGCAGGGGGATATGGTGCGTTTCCTGTCCACTAG
